Addgene plasmid #170920: pX458_sgAgo2_Nterm
Purpose: Expresses spCas9 and sgRNA targeting the N-terminus of Ago2 for N-terminal tagging
Depositing lab: Constance Ciaudo. Depositing organization: ETH Zurich (Swiss Federal Institute of Technology). Publication: AGO1 regulates pericentromeric regions in mouse embryonic stem cells. Muller M, Fah T, Schaefer M, Hermes V, Luitz J, Stalder P, Arora R, Ngondo RP, Ciaudo C. Life Sci Alliance. 2022 Mar 2;5(6). pii: 5/6/e202101277. doi: 10.26508/lsa.202101277. Print 2022 Jun. PubMed 35236760.
Backbone
  Vector backbone: pX458
  Backbone manufacturer: Feng Zhang Lab (Addgene# 48138)
  Backbone size w/o insert (bp): 9272
  Vector type: Mammalian Expression, CRISPR
  Selectable markers: EGFP
Growth in bacteria
  Bacterial resistance: Ampicillin, 100 μg/mL
  Growth temperature: 37°C
  Growth strain: DH5alpha
  Copy number: High Copy
Gene/Insert
  Gene/Insert name: sgAgo2
  gRNA/shRNA sequence: CGGCAACGCCACCATGTACT
  Species: M. musculus (mouse)
  Insert size (bp): 20
  Entrez Gene: Ago2 (a.k.a. 1110029L17Rik, 2310051F07Rik, Eif2c2, Gerp95, Gm10365, mKIAA4215)
  Promoter: hU6
  Cloning method: Restriction Enzyme; 5′ cloning site BbsI (destroyed during cloning); 3′ cloning site BbsI (destroyed during cloning)
  Sequencing primers: 5′ hU6: GAGGGCCTATTTCCCATGATT
Terms and licenses: Academic/Nonprofit Terms; Industry Terms: Not Available to Industry
How to cite: pX458_sgAgo2_Nterm was a gift from Constance Ciaudo (Addgene plasmid # 170920 ; http://n2t.net/addgene:170920 ; RRID:Addgene_170920)
