[The description below was written by a language model from this plasmid's Addgene catalogue record and pLannotate feature annotations shown in this document.]
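Description:
pX458_sgAgo2_Nterm is a mammalian CRISPR expression plasmid built on the pX458 backbone, an all-in-one vector that delivers both Streptococcus pyogenes Cas9 and a single guide RNA from one molecule. It is propagated in E. coli as a high-copy plasmid through a ColE1/pUC-type origin and selected with ampicillin via the β-lactamase gene. An f1 phage origin is also present. A single AAV2 inverted terminal repeat is annotated downstream of the expression cassette. It is a remnant of the backbone's lineage, and the record describes no AAV packaging use.

The insert is a 20-nt spacer directed against mouse Ago2, cloned between the backbone's BbsI sites (both destroyed in the process). This places it directly downstream of the human U6 RNA polymerase III promoter and upstream of the S. pyogenes gRNA scaffold, so that a complete sgRNA is transcribed. A second cassette uses a CMV enhancer, chicken β-actin promoter and hybrid intron to drive the Cas9 coding sequence. The annotation tool splits Cas9 into contiguous N- and C-terminal portions, but these abut to form one reading frame, followed by a nucleoplasmin nuclear localization signal, EGFP and a bovine growth hormone polyadenylation signal. The short linker between the Cas9–NLS and EGFP is not annotated in the feature table. EGFP is the listed selectable marker, allowing transfected cells to be identified or sorted by fluorescence.

The guide directs Cas9 cleavage near the N-terminal coding region of Ago2, with the stated aim of N-terminal tagging of the endogenous gene. The plasmid carries no annotated repair template, so any donor would have to be supplied separately. The associated work was carried out in mouse embryonic stem cells.
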