Features (pLannotate 1.2.2; 19 found; start..end, strand, type, name):
      1..241     +  promoter       U6 promoter: RNA polymerase III promoter for human U6 snRNA
    271..346     +  misc_RNA       gRNA scaffold: guide RNA scaffold for the Streptococcus pyogenes CRISPR/Cas9 system
    353..396     +  misc_RNA       gRNA scaffold (fragment): guide RNA scaffold for the Streptococcus pyogenes CRISPR/Cas9 system
    443..728     +  enhancer       CMV enhancer: human cytomegalovirus immediate early enhancer; contains an 18-bp deletion relative to the standard CMV enhancer
    730..1007    +  promoter       chicken β-actin promoter: No description available
   1008..1235    +  intron         hybrid intron: hybrid between chicken β-actin (CBA) and minute virus of mice (MMV) introns (Gray et al., 2011)
   1373..2974    +  CDS            Cas9(N): N-terminal portion of Streptococcus pyogenes Cas9 (Zetsche et al., 2015)
   2975..5473    +  CDS            Cas9(C): C-terminal portion of Streptococcus pyogenes Cas9 (Zetsche et al., 2015)
   5474..5521    +  CDS            nucleoplasmin NLS: bipartite nuclear localization signal from nucleoplasmin
   5591..6304    +  CDS            EGFP: EGFP is a basic (constitutively fluorescent) green fluorescent protein published in 1996, derived from Aequorea victoria. It is reported to be a rapidly-maturing weak dimer with moderate acid sensitivity.
   6338..6449    +  polyA_signal   bGH poly(A) signal: bovine growth hormone polyadenylation signal
   6554..6694    +  repeat_region  AAV2 ITR: inverted terminal repeat of adeno-associated virus serotype 2 inverted
   6699..6750    -  misc_feature   bom (fragment): basis of mobility region from pBR322
   6769..7224    +  rep_origin     f1 ori (sequence partly withheld): f1 bacteriophage origin of replication; arrow indicates direction of (+) strand synthesis
   7225..7274    -  misc_feature   bom (fragment): basis of mobility region from pBR322
   7376..7411    -  CDS            rop (fragment): Rop protein, which maintains plasmids at low copy number; rop
   7506..7610    +  promoter       AmpR promoter: bla
   7611..8471    +  CDS            AmpR: β-lactamase; bla; confers resistance to ampicillin, carbenicillin, and related antibiotics
   8642..9230    +  rep_origin     ori: high-copy-number ColE1/pMB1/pBR322/pUC origin of replication
>Addgene plasmid #170920 | pX458_sgAgo2_Nterm | addgene full sequence | sequence record 337753 | Addgene NGS Result
GAGGGCCTATTTCCCATGATTCCTTCATATTTGCATATACGATACAAGGCTGTTAGAGAGATAATTGGAA
TTAATTTGACTGTAAACACAAAGATATTAGTACAAAATACGTGACGTAGAAAGTAATAATTTCTTGGGTA
GTTTGCAGTTTTAAAATTATGTTTTAAAATGGACTATCATATGCTTACCGTAACTTGAAAGTATTTCGAT
TTCTTGGCTTTATATATCTTGTGGAAAGGACGAAACACCGCGGCAACGCCACCATGTACTGTTTTAGAGC
TAGAAATAGCAAGTTAAAATAAGGCTAGTCCGTTATCAACTTGAAAAAGTGGCACCGAGTCGGTGCTTTT
TTGTTTTAGAGCTAGAAATAGCAAGTTAAAATAAGGCTAGTCCGTTTTTAGCGCGTGCGCCAATTCTGCA
GACAAATGGCTCTAGAGGTACCCGTTACATAACTTACGGTAAATGGCCCGCCTGGCTGACCGCCCAACGA
CCCCCGCCCATTGACGTCAATAGTAACGCCAATAGGGACTTTCCATTGACGTCAATGGGTGGAGTATTTA
CGGTAAACTGCCCACTTGGCAGTACATCAAGTGTATCATATGCCAAGTACGCCCCCTATTGACGTCAATG
ACGGTAAATGGCCCGCCTGGCATTGTGCCCAGTACATGACCTTATGGGACTTTCCTACTTGGCAGTACAT
CTACGTATTAGTCATCGCTATTACCATGGTCGAGGTGAGCCCCACGTTCTGCTTCACTCTCCCCATCTCC
CCCCCCTCCCCACCCCCAATTTTGTATTTATTTATTTTTTAATTATTTTGTGCAGCGATGGGGGCGGGGG
GGGGGGGGGGGCGCGCGCCRGGGGGGGGGGGGGGGGGSGGGGGGGGGGGSGGGGSGRGGSGGAGAGGTGC
GGCGGCAGCCAATCAGAGCGGCGCGCTCCGAAAGTTTCCTTTTATGGCGAGGCGGCGGCGGCGGCGGCCC
TATAAAAAGCGAAGCGCGCGGCGGGCGGGAGTCGCTGCGCGCTGCCTTCGCCCCGTGCCCCGCTCCGCCG
CCGCCTCGCGCCGCCCGCCCCGGCTCTGACTGACCGCGTTACTCCCACAGGTGAGCGGGCGGGACGGCCC
TTCTCCTCCGGGCTGTAATTAGCTGAGCAAGAGGTAAGGGTTTAAGGGATGGTTGGTTGGTGGGGTATTA
ATGTTTAATTACCTGGAGCACCTGCCTGAAATCACTTTTTTTCAGGTTGGACCGGTGCCACCATGGACTA
TAAGGACCACGACGGAGACTACAAGGATCATGATATTGATTACAAAGACGATGACGATAAGATGGCCCCA
AAGAAGAAGCGGAAGGTCGGTATCCACGGAGTCCCAGCAGCCGACAAGAAGTACAGCATCGGCCTGGACA
TCGGCACCAACTCTGTGGGCTGGGCCGTGATCACCGACGAGTACAAGGTGCCCAGCAAGAAATTCAAGGT
GCTGGGCAACACCGACCGGCACAGCATCAAGAAGAACCTGATCGGAGCCCTGCTGTTCGACAGCGGCGAA
ACAGCCGAGGCCACCCGGCTGAAGAGAACCGCCAGAAGAAGATACACCAGACGGAAGAACCGGATCTGCT
ATCTGCAAGAGATCTTCAGCAACGAGATGGCCAAGGTGGACGACAGCTTCTTCCACAGACTGGAAGAGTC
CTTCCTGGTGGAAGAGGATAAGAAGCACGAGCGGCACCCCATCTTCGGCAACATCGTGGACGAGGTGGCC
TACCACGAGAAGTACCCCACCATCTACCACCTGAGAAAGAAACTGGTGGACAGCACCGACAAGGCCGACC
TGCGGCTGATCTATCTGGCCCTGGCCCACATGATCAAGTTCCGGGGCCACTTCCTGATCGAGGGCGACCT
GAACCCCGACAACAGCGACGTGGACAAGCTGTTCATCCAGCTGGTGCAGACCTACAACCAGCTGTTCGAG
GAAAACCCCATCAACGCCAGCGGCGTGGACGCCAAGGCCATCCTGTCTGCCAGACTGAGCAAGAGCAGAC
GGCTGGAAAATCTGATCGCCCAGCTGCCCGGCGAGAAGAAGAATGGCCTGTTCGGAAACCTGATTGCCCT
GAGCCTGGGCCTGACCCCCAACTTCAAGAGCAACTTCGACCTGGCCGAGGATGCCAAACTGCAGCTGAGC
AAGGACACCTACGACGACGACCTGGACAACCTGCTGGCCCAGATCGGCGACCAGTACGCCGACCTGTTTC
TGGCCGCCAAGAACCTGTCCGACGCCATCCTGCTGAGCGACATCCTGAGAGTGAACACCGAGATCACCAA
GGCCCCCCTGAGCGCCTCTATGATCAAGAGATACGACGAGCACCACCAGGACCTGACCCTGCTGAAAGCT
CTCGTGCGGCAGCAGCTGCCTGAGAAGTACAAAGAGATTTTCTTCGACCAGAGCAAGAACGGCTACGCCG
GCTACATTGACGGCGGAGCCAGCCAGGAAGAGTTCTACAAGTTCATCAAGCCCATCCTGGAAAAGATGGA
CGGCACCGAGGAACTGCTCGTGAAGCTGAACAGAGAGGACCTGCTGCGGAAGCAGCGGACCTTCGACAAC
GGCAGCATCCCCCACCAGATCCACCTGGGAGAGCTGCACGCCATTCTGCGGCGGCAGGAAGATTTTTACC
CATTCCTGAAGGACAACCGGGAAAAGATCGAGAAGATCCTGACCTTCCGCATCCCCTACTACGTGGGCCC
TCTGGCCAGGGGAAACAGCAGATTCGCCTGGATGACCAGAAAGAGCGAGGAAACCATCACCCCCTGGAAC
TTCGAGGAAGTGGTGGACAAGGGCGCTTCCGCCCAGAGCTTCATCGAGCGGATGACCAACTTCGATAAGA
ACCTGCCCAACGAGAAGGTGCTGCCCAAGCACAGCCTGCTGTACGAGTACTTCACCGTGTATAACGAGCT
GACCAAAGTGAAATACGTGACCGAGGGAATGAGAAAGCCCGCCTTCCTGAGCGGCGAGCAGAAAAAGGCC
ATCGTGGACCTGCTGTTCAAGACCAACCGGAAAGTGACCGTGAAGCAGCTGAAAGAGGACTACTTCAAGA
AAATCGAGTGCTTCGACTCCGTGGAAATCTCCGGCGTGGAAGATCGGTTCAACGCCTCCCTGGGCACATA
CCACGATCTGCTGAAAATTATCAAGGACAAGGACTTCCTGGACAATGAGGAAAACGAGGACATTCTGGAA
GATATCGTGCTGACCCTGACACTGTTTGAGGACAGAGAGATGATCGAGGAACGGCTGAAAACCTATGCCC
ACCTGTTCGACGACAAAGTGATGAAGCAGCTGAAGCGGCGGAGATACACCGGCTGGGGCAGGCTGAGCCG
GAAGCTGATCAACGGCATCCGGGACAAGCAGTCCGGCAAGACAATCCTGGATTTCCTGAAGTCCGACGGC
TTCGCCAACAGAAACTTCATGCAGCTGATCCACGACGACAGCCTGACCTTTAAAGAGGACATCCAGAAAG
CCCAGGTGTCCGGCCAGGGCGATAGCCTGCACGAGCACATTGCCAATCTGGCCGGCAGCCCCGCCATTAA
GAAGGGCATCCTGCAGACAGTGAAGGTGGTGGACGAGCTCGTGAAAGTGATGGGCCGGCACAAGCCCGAG
AACATCGTGATCGAAATGGCCAGAGAGAACCAGACCACCCAGAAGGGACAGAAGAACAGCCGCGAGAGAA
TGAAGCGGATCGAAGAGGGCATCAAAGAGCTGGGCAGCCAGATCCTGAAAGAACACCCCGTGGAAAACAC
CCAGCTGCAGAACGAGAAGCTGTACCTGTACTACCTGCAGAATGGGCGGGATATGTACGTGGACCAGGAA
CTGGACATCAACCGGCTGTCCGACTACGATGTGGACCATATCGTGCCTCAGAGCTTTCTGAAGGACGACT
CCATCGACAACAAGGTGCTGACCAGAAGCGACAAGAACCGGGGCAAGAGCGACAACGTGCCCTCCGAAGA
GGTCGTGAAGAAGATGAAGAACTACTGGCGGCAGCTGCTGAACGCCAAGCTGATTACCCAGAGAAAGTTC
GACAATCTGACCAAGGCCGAGAGAGGCGGCCTGAGCGAACTGGATAAGGCCGGCTTCATCAAGAGACAGC
TGGTGGAAACCCGGCAGATCACAAAGCACGTGGCACAGATCCTGGACTCCCGGATGAACACTAAGTACGA
CGAGAATGACAAGCTGATCCGGGAAGTGAAAGTGATCACCCTGAAGTCCAAGCTGGTGTCCGATTTCCGG
AAGGATTTCCAGTTTTACAAAGTGCGCGAGATCAACAACTACCACCACGCCCACGACGCCTACCTGAACG
CCGTCGTGGGAACCGCCCTGATCAAAAAGTACCCTAAGCTGGAAAGCGAGTTCGTGTACGGCGACTACAA
GGTGTACGACGTGCGGAAGATGATCGCCAAGAGCGAGCAGGAAATCGGCAAGGCTACCGCCAAGTACTTC
TTCTACAGCAACATCATGAACTTTTTCAAGACCGAGATTACCCTGGCCAACGGCGAGATCCGGAAGCGGC
CTCTGATCGAGACAAACGGCGAAACCGGGGAGATCGTGTGGGATAAGGGCCGGGATTTTGCCACCGTGCG
GAAAGTGCTGAGCATGCCCCAAGTGAATATCGTGAAAAAGACCGAGGTGCAGACAGGCGGCTTCAGCAAA
GAGTCTATCCTGCCCAAGAGGAACAGCGATAAGCTGATCGCCAGAAAGAAGGACTGGGACCCTAAGAAGT
ACGGCGGCTTCGACAGCCCCACCGTGGCCTATTCTGTGCTGGTGGTGGCCAAAGTGGAAAAGGGCAAGTC
CAAGAAACTGAAGAGTGTGAAAGAGCTGCTGGGGATCACCATCATGGAAAGAAGCAGCTTCGAGAAGAAT
CCCATCGACTTTCTGGAAGCCAAGGGCTACAAAGAAGTGAAAAAGGACCTGATCATCAAGCTGCCTAAGT
ACTCCCTGTTCGAGCTGGAAAACGGCCGGAAGAGAATGCTGGCCTCTGCCGGCGAACTGCAGAAGGGAAA
CGAACTGGCCCTGCCCTCCAAATATGTGAACTTCCTGTACCTGGCCAGCCACTATGAGAAGCTGAAGGGC
TCCCCCGAGGATAATGAGCAGAAACAGCTGTTTGTGGAACAGCACAAGCACTACCTGGACGAGATCATCG
AGCAGATCAGCGAGTTCTCCAAGAGAGTGATCCTGGCCGACGCTAATCTGGACAAAGTGCTGTCCGCCTA
CAACAAGCACCGGGATAAGCCCATCAGAGAGCAGGCCGAGAATATCATCCACCTGTTTACCCTGACCAAT
CTGGGAGCCCCTGCCGCCTTCAAGTACTTTGACACCACCATCGACCGGAAGAGGTACACCAGCACCAAAG
AGGTGCTGGACGCCACCCTGATCCACCAGAGCATCACCGGCCTGTACGAGACACGGATCGACCTGTCTCA
GCTGGGAGGCGACAAAAGGCCGGCGGCCACGAAAAAGGCCGGCCAGGCAAAAAAGAAAAAGGAATTCGGC
AGTGGAGAGGGCAGAGGAAGTCTGCTAACATGCGGTGACGTCGAGGAGAATCCTGGCCCAGTGAGCAAGG
GCGAGGAGCTGTTCACCGGGGTGGTGCCCATCCTGGTCGAGCTGGACGGCGACGTAAACGGCCACAAGTT
CAGCGTGTCCGGCGAGGGCGAGGGCGATGCCACCTACGGCAAGCTGACCCTGAAGTTCATCTGCACCACC
GGCAAGCTGCCCGTGCCCTGGCCCACCCTCGTGACCACCCTGACCTACGGCGTGCAGTGCTTCAGCCGCT
ACCCCGACCACATGAAGCAGCACGACTTCTTCAAGTCCGCCATGCCCGAAGGCTACGTCCAGGAGCGCAC
CATCTTCTTCAAGGACGACGGCAACTACAAGACCCGCGCCGAGGTGAAGTTCGAGGGCGACACCCTGGTG
AACCGCATCGAGCTGAAGGGCATCGACTTCAAGGAGGACGGCAACATCCTGGGGCACAAGCTGGAGTACA
ACTACAACAGCCACAACGTCTATATCATGGCCGACAAGCAGAAGAACGGCATCAAGGTGAACTTCAAGAT
CCGCCACAACATCGAGGACGGCAGCGTGCAGCTCGCCGACCACTACCAGCAGAACACCCCCATCGGCGAC
GGCCCCGTGCTGCTGCCCGACAACCACTACCTGAGCACCCAGTCCGCCCTGAGCAAAGACCCCAACGAGA
AGCGCGATCACATGGTCCTGCTGGAGTTCGTGACCGCCGCCGGGATCACTCTCGGCATGGACGAGCTGTA
CAAGGAATTCTAACTAGAGCTCGCTGATCAGCCTCGACTGTGCCTTCTAGTTGCCAGCCATCTGTTGTTT
GCCCCTCCCCCGTGCCTTCCTTGACCCTGGAAGGTGCCACTCCCACTGTCCTTTCCTAATAAAATGAGGA
AATTGCATCGCATTGTCTGAGTAGGTGTCATTCTATTCTGGGGGGTGGGGTGGGGCAGGACAGCAAGGGG
GAGGATTGGGAAGAGAATAGCAGGCATGCTGGGGAGCGGCCGCAGGAACCCCTAGTGATGGAGTTGGCCA
CTCCCTCTCTGCGCGCTCGCTCGCTCACTGAGGCCGGGCGACCAAAGGTCGCCCGACGCCCGGGCTTTGC
CCGGGCGGCCTCAGTGAGCGAGCGAGCGCGCAGCTGCCTGCAGGGGCGCCTGATGCGGTATTTTCTCCTT
ACGCATCTGTGCGGTATTTCACACCGCATA
[95 nt withheld, positions 6751-6845]
T
[46 nt withheld, positions 6847-6892]
C
[141 nt withheld, positions 6894-7034]
CCTTTGACGTTGGAGTCCACGTTCTTT
[37 nt withheld, positions 7062-7098]
ACTCTATCTCGGGCTATTCTTTTGATTTATAAGGGATTTTGCCGATTTCGGTCTATTGGTTAAAAAATGA
GCTGATTTAACAAAAATTTAACGCGAATTTTAACAAAATATTAACGTTTACAATTTTATGGTGCACTCTC
AGTACAATCTGCTCTGATGCCGCATAGTTAAGCCAGCCCCGACACCCGCCAACACCCGCTGACGCGCCCT
GACGGGCTTGTCTGCTCCCGGCATCCGCTTACAGACAAGCTGTGACCGTCTCCGGGAGCTGCATGTGTCA
GAGGTTTTCACCGTCATCACCGAAACGCGCGAGACGAAAGGGCCTCGTGATACGCCTATTTTTATAGGTT
AATGTCATGATAATAATGGTTTCTTAGACGTCAGGTGGCACTTTTCGGGGAAATGTGCGCGGAACCCCTA
TTTGTTTATTTTTCTAAATACATTCAAATATGTATCCGCTCATGAGACAATAACCCTGATAAATGCTTCA
ATAATATTGAAAAAGGAAGAGTATGAGTATTCAACATTTCCGTGTCGCCCTTATTCCCTTTTTTGCGGCA
TTTTGCCTTCCTGTTTTTGCTCACCCAGAAACGCTGGTGAAAGTAAAAGATGCTGAAGATCAGTTGGGTG
CACGAGTGGGTTACATCGAACTGGATCTCAACAGCGGTAAGATCCTTGAGAGTTTTCGCCCCGAAGAACG
TTTTCCAATGATGAGCACTTTTAAAGTTCTGCTATGTGGCGCGGTATTATCCCGTATTGACGCCGGGCAA
GAGCAACTCGGTCGCCGCATACACTATTCTCAGAATGACTTGGTTGAGTACTCACCAGTCACAGAAAAGC
ATCTTACGGATGGCATGACAGTAAGAGAATTATGCAGTGCTGCCATAACCATGAGTGATAACACTGCGGC
CAACTTACTTCTGACAACGATCGGAGGACCGAAGGAGCTAACCGCTTTTTTGCACAACATGGGGGATCAT
GTAACTCGCCTTGATCGTTGGGAACCGGAGCTGAATGAAGCCATACCAAACGACGAGCGTGACACCACGA
TGCCTGTAGCAATGGCAACAACGTTGCGCAAACTATTAACTGGCGAACTACTTACTCTAGCTTCCCGGCA
ACAATTAATAGACTGGATGGAGGCGGATAAAGTTGCAGGACCACTTCTGCGCTCGGCCCTTCCGGCTGGC
TGGTTTATTGCTGATAAATCTGGAGCCGGTGAGCGTGGAAGCCGCGGTATCATTGCAGCACTGGGGCCAG
ATGGTAAGCCCTCCCGTATCGTAGTTATCTACACGACGGGGAGTCAGGCAACTATGGATGAACGAAATAG
ACAGATCGCTGAGATAGGTGCCTCACTGATTAAGCATTGGTAACTGTCAGACCAAGTTTACTCATATATA
CTTTAGATTGATTTAAAACTTCATTTTTAATTTAAAAGGATCTAGGTGAAGATCCTTTTTGATAATCTCA
TGACCAAAATCCCTTAACGTGAGTTTTCGTTCCACTGAGCGTCAGACCCCGTAGAAAAGATCAAAGGATC
TTCTTGAGATCCTTTTTTTCTGCGCGTAATCTGCTGCTTGCAAACAAAAAAACCACCGCTACCAGCGGTG
GTTTGTTTGCCGGATCAAGAGCTACCAACTCTTTTTCCGAAGGTAACTGGCTTCAGCAGAGCGCAGATAC
CAAATACTGTTCTTCTAGTGTAGCCGTAGTTAGGCCACCACTTCAAGAACTCTGTAGCACCGCCTACATA
CCTCGCTCTGCTAATCCTGTTACCAGTGGCTGCTGCCAGTGGCGATAAGTCGTGTCTTACCGGGTTGGAC
TCAAGACGATAGTTACCGGATAAGGCGCAGCGGTCGGGCTGAACGGGGGGTTCGTGCACACAGCCCAGCT
TGGAGCGAACGACCTACACCGAACTGAGATACCTACAGCGTGAGCTATGAGAAAGCGCCACGCTTCCCGA
AGGGAGAAAGGCGGACAGGTATCCGGTAAGCGGCAGGGTCGGAACAGGAGAGCGCACGAGGGAGCTTCCA
GGGGGAAACGCCTGGTATCTTTATAGTCCTGTCGGGTTTCGCCACCTCTGACTTGAGCGTCGATTTTTGT
GATGCTCGTCAGGGGGGCGGAGCCTATGGAAAAACGCCAGCAACGCGGCCTTTTTACGGTTCCTGGCCTT
TTGCTGGCCTTTTGCTCACATGT
